>Addgene plasmid #214922 | TRE-mClover3 | addgene full sequence | sequence record 424974 | Addgene NGS Result
CGCCCTGATAGACGGTTTTTCGCCCTTTGACGTTGGAGTCCACGTTCTTT
[37 nt withheld, positions 51-87]
ACCCTATCTCGGTCTATTCTTTTGATTTATAAGGGATTTTGCCGATTTCGGCCTATTGGTTAAAAAATGA
GCTGATTTAACAAAAATTTAACGCGAATTAATTCTGTGGAATGTGTGTCAGTTAGGGTGTGGAAAGTCCC
CAGGCTCCCCAGCAGGCAGAAGTATGCAAAGCATGCATCTCAATTAGTCAGCAACCAGGTGTGGAAAGTC
CCCAGGCTCCCCAGCAGGCAGAAGTATGCAAAGCATGCATCTCAATTAGTCAGCAACCATAGTCCCGCCC
CTAACTCCGCCCATCCCGCCCCTAACTCCGCCCAGTTCCGCCCATTCTCCGCCCCATGGCTGACTAATTT
TTTTTATTTATGCAGAGGCCGAGGCCGCCTCTGCCTCTGAGCTATTCCAGAAGTAGTGAGGAGGCTTTTT
TGGAGGCCTAGGCTTTTGCAAAAAGCTCCCGGGAGCTTGTATATCCATTTTCGGATCTGATCAGCACGTG
TTGACAATTAATCATCGGCATAGTATATCGGCATAGTATAATACGACAAGGTGAGGAACTAAACCATGGC
CAAGTTGACCAGTGCCGTTCCGGTGCTCACCGCGCGCGACGTCGCCGGAGCGGTCGAGTTCTGGACCGAC
CGGCTCGGGTTCTCCCGGGACTTCGTGGAGGACGACTTCGCCGGTGTGGTCCGGGACGACGTGACCCTGT
TCATCAGCGCGGTCCAGGACCAGGTGGTGCCGGACAACACCCTGGCCTGGGTGTGGGTGCGCGGCCTGGA
CGAGCTGTACGCCGAGTGGTCGGAGGTCGTGTCCACGAACTTCCGGGACGCCTCCGGGCCGGCCATGACC
GAGATCGGCGAGCAGCCGTGGGGGCGGGAGTTCGCCCTGCGCGACCCGGCCGGCAACTGCGTGCACTTCG
TGGCCGAGGAGCAGGACTGACACGTGCTACGAGATTTCGATTCCACCGCCGCCTTCTATGAAAGGTTGGG
CTTCGGAATCGTTTTCCGGGACGCCGGCTGGATGATCCTCCAGCGCGGGGATCTCATGCTGGAGTTCTTC
GCCCACCCCAACTTGTTTATTGCAGCTTATAATGGTTACAAATAAAGCAATAGCATCACAAATTTCACAA
ATAAAGCATTTTTTTCACTGCATTCTAGTTGTGGTTTGTCCAAACTCATCAATGTATCTTATCATGTCTG
TATACCGTCGACCTCTAGCTAGAGCTTGGCGTAATCATGGTCATAGCTGTTTCCTGTGTGAAATTGTTAT
CCGCTCACAATTCCACACAACATACGAGCCGGAAGCATAAAGTGTAAAGCCTGGGGTGCCTAATGAGTGA
GCTAACTCACATTAATTGCGTTGCGCTCACTGCCCGCTTTCCAGTCGGGAAACCTGTCGTGCCAGCTGCA
TTAATGAATCGGCCAACGCGCGGGGAGAGGCGGTTTGCGTATTGGGCGCTCTTCCGCTTCCTCGCTCACT
GACTCGCTGCGCTCGGTCGTTCGGCTGCGGCGAGCGGTATCAGCTCACTCAAAGGCGGTAATACGGTTAT
CCACAGAATCAGGGGATAACGCAGGAAAGAACATGTGAGCAAAAGGCCAGCAAAAGGCCAGGAACCGTAA
AAAGGCCGCGTTGCTGGCGTTTTTCCATAGGCTCCGCCCCCCTGACGAGCATCACAAAAATCGACGCTCA
AGTCAGAGGTGGCGAAACCCGACAGGACTATAAAGATACCAGGCGTTTCCCCCTGGAAGCTCCCTCGTGC
GCTCTCCTGTTCCGACCCTGCCGCTTACCGGATACCTGTCCGCCTTTCTCCCTTCGGGAAGCGTGGCGCT
TTCTCATAGCTCACGCTGTAGGTATCTCAGTTCGGTGTAGGTCGTTCGCTCCAAGCTGGGCTGTGTGCAC
GAACCCCCCGTTCAGCCCGACCGCTGCGCCTTATCCGGTAACTATCGTCTTGAGTCCAACCCGGTAAGAC
ACGACTTATCGCCACTGGCAGCAGCCACTGGTAACAGGATTAGCAGAGCGAGGTATGTAGGCGGTGCTAC
AGAGTTCTTGAAGTGGTGGCCTAACTACGGCTACACTAGAAGAACAGTATTTGGTATCTGCGCTCTGCTG
AAGCCAGTTACCTTCGGAAAAAGAGTTGGTAGCTCTTGATCCGGCAAACAAACCACCGCTGGTAGCGGTG
GTTTTTTTGTTTGCAAGCAGCAGATTACGCGCAGAAAAAAAGGATCTCAAGAAGATCCTTTGATCTTTTC
TACGGGGTCTGACGCTCAGTGGAACGAAAACTCACGTTAAGGGATTTTGGTCATGAGATTATCAAAAAGG
ATCTTCACCTAGATCCTTTTAAATTAAAAATGAAGTTTTAAATCAATCTAAAGTATATATGAGTAAACTT
GGTCTGACAGTTACCAATGCTTAATCAGTGAGGCACCTATCTCAGCGATCTGTCTATTTCGTTCATCCAT
AGTTGCCTGACTCCCCGTCGTGTAGATAACTACGATACGGGAGGGCTTACCATCTGGCCCCAGTGCTGCA
ATGATACCGCGAGACCCACGCTCACCGGCTCCAGATTTATCAGCAATAAACCAGCCAGCCGGAAGGGCCG
AGCGCAGAAGTGGTCCTGCAACTTTATCCGCCTCCATCCAGTCTATTAATTGTTGCCGGGAAGCTAGAGT
AAGTAGTTCGCCAGTTAATAGTTTGCGCAACGTTGTTGCCATTGCTACAGGCATCGTGGTGTCACGCTCG
TCGTTTGGTATGGCTTCATTCAGCTCCGGTTCCCAACGATCAAGGCGAGTTACATGATCCCCCATGTTGT
GCAAAAAAGCGGTTAGCTCCTTCGGTCCTCCGATCGTTGTCAGAAGTAAGTTGGCCGCAGTGTTATCACT
CATGGTTATGGCAGCACTGCATAATTCTCTTACTGTCATGCCATCCGTAAGATGCTTTTCTGTGACTGGT
GAGTACTCAACCAAGTCATTCTGAGAATAGTGTATGCGGCGACCGAGTTGCTCTTGCCCGGCGTCAATAC
GGGATAATACCGCGCCACATAGCAGAACTTTAAAAGTGCTCATCATTGGAAAACGTTCTTCGGGGCGAAA
ACTCTCAAGGATCTTACCGCTGTTGAGATCCAGTTCGATGTAACCCACTCGTGCACCCAACTGATCTTCA
GCATCTTTTACTTTCACCAGCGTTTCTGGGTGAGCAAAAACAGGAAGGCAAAATGCCGCAAAAAAGGGAA
TAAGGGCGACACGGAAATGTTGAATACTCATACTCTTCCTTTTTCAATATTATTGAAGCATTTATCAGGG
TTATTGTCTCATGAGCGGATACATATTTGAATGTATTTAGAAAAATAAACAAATAGGGGTTCCGCGCACA
TTTCCCCGAAAAGTGCCACCTGACGTCGACGGATCGGGAGATCTCCCGATCCCCTATGGTGCACTCTCAG
TACAATCTGCTCTGATGCCGCATAGTTAAGCCAGTATCTGCTCCCTGCTTGTGTGTTGGAGGTCGCTGAG
TAGTGCGCGAGCAAAATTTAAGCTACAACAAGGCAAGGCTTGACCGACAATTGCATGAAGAATCTGCTTA
GGGTTAGGCGTTTTGCGCTGCTTCGCGATGTACGGGCCAGATATACGCGTTGACATTGATTATTGACTAG
TTATTAATAGTAATCAATTACGGGGTCATTAGTTCATAGCCCATATATGGAGTTCCGCGTTACATAACTT
ACGGTAAATGGCCCGCCTGGCTGACCGCCCAACGACCCCCGCCCATTGACGTCAATAATGACGTATGTTC
CCATAGTAACGCCAATAGGGACTTTCCATTGACGTCAATGGGTGGAGTATTTACGGTAAACTGCCCACTT
GGCAGTACATCAAGTGTATCATATGCCAAGTACGCCCCCTATTGACGTCAATGACGGTAAATGGCCCGCC
TGGCATTATGCCCAGTACATGACCTTATGGGACTTTCCTACTTGGCAGTACATCTACGTATTAGTCATCG
CTATTACCATGGTGATGCGGTTTTGGCAGTACATCAATGGGCGTGGATAGCGGTTTGACTCACGGGGATT
TCCAAGTCTCCACCCCATTGACGTCAATGGGAGTTTGTTTTGGCACCAAAATCAACGGGACTTTCCAAAA
TGTCGTAACAACTCCGCCCCATTGACGCAAATGGGCGGTAGGCGTGTACGGTGGGAGGTCTATATAAGCA
GCGCGTTTTGCCTGTACTGGGTCTCTCTGGTTAGACCAGATCTGAGCCTGGGAGCTCTCTGGCTAACTAG
GGAACCCACTGCTTAAGCCTCAATAAAGCTTGCCTTGAGTGCTTCAAGTAGTGTGTGCCCGTCTGTTGTG
TGACTCTGGTAACTAGAGATCCCTCAGACCCTTTTAGTCAGTGTGGAAAATCTCTAGCAGTGGCGCCCGA
ACAGGGACTTGAAAGCGAAAGGGAAACCAGAGGAGCTCTCTCGACGCAGGACTCGGCTTGCTGAAGCGCG
CACGGCAAGAGGCGAGGGGCGGCGACTGGTGAGTACGCCAAAAATTTTGACTAGCGGAGGCTAGAAGGAG
AGAGATGGGTGCGAGAGCGTCAGTATTAAGCGGGGGAGAATTAGATCGCGATGGGAAAAAATTCGGTTAA
GGCCAGGGGGAAAGAAAAAATATAAATTAAAACATATAGTATGGGCAAGCAGGGAGCTAGAACGATTCGC
AGTTAATCCTGGCCTGTTAGAAACATCAGAAGGCTGTAGACAAATACTGGGACAGCTACAACCATCCCTT
CAGACAGGATCAGAAGAACTTAGATCATTATATAATACAGTAGCAACCCTCTATTGTGTGCATCAAAGGA
TAGAGATAAAAGACACCAAGGAAGCTTTAGACAAGATAGAGGAAGAGCAAAACAAAAGTAAGACCACCGC
ACAGCAAGCGGCCGCTGATCTTCAGACCTGGAGGAGGAGATATGAGGGACAATTGGAGAAGTGAATTATA
TAAATATAAAGTAGTAAAAATTGAACCATTAGGAGTAGCACCCACCAAGGCAAAGAGAAGAGTGGTGCAG
AGAGAAAAAAGAGCAGTGGGAATAGGAGCTTTGTTCCTTGGGTTCTTGGGAGCAGCAGGAAGCACTATGG
GCGCAGCGTCAATGACGCTGACGGTACAGGCCAGACAATTATTGTCTGGTATAGTGCAGCAGCAGAACAA
TTTGCTGAGGGCTATTGAGGCGCAACAGCATCTGTTGCAACTCACAGTCTGGGGCATCAAGCAGCTCCAG
GCAAGAATCCTGGCTGTGGAAAGATACCTAAAGGATCAACAGCTCCTGGGGATTTGGGGTTGCTCTGGAA
AACTCATTTGCACCACTGCTGTGCCTTGGAATGCTAGTTGGAGTAATAAATCTCTGGAACAGATTTGGAA
TCACACGACCTGGATGGAGTGGGACAGAGAAATTAACAATTACACAAGCTTAATACACTCCTTAATTGAA
GAATCGCAAAACCAGCAAGAAAAGAATGAACAAGAATTATTGGAATTAGATAAATGGGCAAGTTTGTGGA
ATTGGTTTAACATAACAAATTGGCTGTGGTATATAAAATTATTCATAATGATAGTAGGAGGCTTGGTAGG
TTTAAGAATAGTTTTTGCTGTACTTTCTATAGTGAATAGAGTTAGGCAGGGATATTCACCATTATCGTTT
CAGACCCACCTCCCAACCCCGAGGGGACCCGACAGGCCCGAAGGAATAGAAGAAGAAGGTGGAGAGAGAG
ACAGAGACAGATCCATTCGATTAGTGAACGGATCGGCACTGCGTGCGCCAATTCTGCAGACAAATGGCAG
TATTCATCCACAATTTTAAAAGAAAAGGGGGGATTGGGGGGTACAGTGCAGGGGAAAGAATAGTAGACAT
AATAGCAACAGACATACAAACTAAAGAATTACAAAAACAAATTACAAAAATTCAAAATTTTCGGGTTTAT
TACAGGGACAGCAGAGATCCAGTTTGGTTAATCGGGTTTATTACAGGGACAGCAGAGATCCACTTTGGCC
GCGAATCGATATGTCGAGTTTACTCCCTATCAGTGATAGAGAACGTATGTCGAGTTTACTCCCTATCAGT
GATAGAGAACGATGTCGAGTTTACTCCCTATCAGTGATAGAGAACGTATGTCGAGTTTACTCCCTATCAG
TGATAGAGAACGTATGTCGAGTTTACTCCCTATCAGTGATAGAGAACGTATGTCGAGTTTATCCCTATCA
GTGATAGAGAACGTATGTCGAGTTTACTCCCTATCAGTGATAGAGAACGTATGTCGAGGTAGGCGTGTAC
GGTGGGAGGCCTATATAAGCAGAGCTCGTTTAGTGAACCGTCAGATCGCCTGGAGAATTGGCACCGATGG
TGAGCAAGGGCGAGGAGCTGTTCACCGGGGTGGTGCCCATCCTGGTCGAGCTGGACGGCGACGTAAACGG
CCACAAGTTCAGCGTCCGCGGCGAGGGCGAGGGCGATGCCACCAACGGCAAGCTGACCCTGAAGTTCATC
TGCACCACCGGCAAGCTGCCCGTGCCCTGGCCCACCCTCGTGACCACCTTCGGCTACGGCGTGGCCTGCT
TCAGCCGCTACCCCGACCACATGAAGCAGCACGACTTCTTCAAGTCCGCCATGCCCGAAGGCTACGTCCA
GGAGCGCACCATCTCTTTCAAGGACGACGGTACCTACAAGACCCGCGCCGAGGTGAAGTTCGAGGGCGAC
ACCCTGGTGAACCGCATCGAGCTGAAGGGCATCGACTTCAAGGAGGACGGCAACATCCTGGGGCACAAGC
TGGAGTACAACTTCAACAGCCACTACGTCTATATCACGGCCGACAAGCAGAAGAACTGCATCAAGGCTAA
CTTCAAGATCCGCCACAACGTTGAGGACGGCAGCGTGCAGCTCGCCGACCACTACCAGCAGAACACCCCC
ATCGGCGACGGCCCCGTGCTGCTGCCCGACAACCACTACCTGAGCCATCAGTCCAAGCTGAGCAAAGACC
CCAACGAGAAGCGCGATCACATGGTCCTGCTGGAGTTCGTGACCGCCGCCGGGATTACACATGGCATGGA
CGAGCTGTACAAGGGATCCGGAAGTGGCTCAAGCGGAGGAGACGGACGTCTCTGGATCCGGCGCAACAAA
CTTCTCTCTGCTGAAACAAGCCGGAGATGTCGAAGAGAATCCTGGACCGGGATCGGCCATTGAACAAGAT
GGATTGCACGCAGGTTCTCCGGCCGCTTGGGTGGAGAGGCTATTCGGCTATGACTGGGCACAACAGACAA
TCGGCTGCTCTGATGCCGCCGTGTTCCGGCTGTCAGCGCAGGGGCGCCCGGTTCTTTTTGTCAAGACCGA
CCTGTCCGGTGCCCTGAATGAACTGCAGGACGAGGCAGCGCGGCTATCGTGGCTGGCCACGACGGGCGTT
CCTTGCGCAGCTGTGCTCGACGTTGTCACTGAAGCGGGAAGGGACTGGCTGCTATTGGGCGAAGTGCCGG
GGCAGGATCTCCTGTCATCTCACCTTGCTCCTGCCGAGAAAGTATCCATCATGGCTGATGCAATGCGGCG
GCTGCATACGCTTGATCCGGCTACCTGCCCATTCGACCACCAAGCGAAACATCGCATCGAGCGAGCACGT
ACTCGGATGGAAGCCGGTCTTGTCGATCAGGATGATCTGGACGAAGAGCATCAGGGGCTCGCGCCAGCCG
AACTGTTCGCCAGGCTCAAGGCGCGCATGCCCGACGGCGAGGATCTCGTCGTGACCCATGGCGATGCCTG
CTTGCCGAATATCATGGTGGAAAATGGCCGCTTTTCTGGATTCATCGACTGTGGCCGGCTGGGTGTGGCG
GACCGCTATCAGGACATAGCGTTGGCTACCCGTGATATTGCTGAAGAGCTTGGCGGCGAATGGGCTGACC
GCTTCCTCGTGCTTTACGGTATCGCCGCTCCCGATTCGCAGCGCATCGCCTTCTATCGCCTTCTTGACGA
GTTCTTCTGAGAATTCGCTAGCTAGGTCTTGAAAGGAGTGGGAATTGGCTCCGGTGCCCGTCAGTGGGCA
GAGCGCACATCGCCCACAGTCCCCGAGAAGTTGGGGGGAGGGGTCGGCAATTGATCCGGTGCCTAGAGAA
GGTGGCGCGGGGTAAACTGGGAAAGTGATGTCGTGTACTGGCTCCGCCTTTTTCCCGAGGGTGGGGGAGA
ACCGTATATAAGTGCAGTAGTCGCCGTGAACGTTCTTTTTCGCAACGGGTTTGCCGCCAGAACACAGGAC
CGGTTCTAGAGCGCTGCCACCATGTCTAGACTGGACAAGAGCAAAGTCATAAACGGAGCTCTGGAATTAC
TCAATGGTGTCGGTATCGAAGGCCTGACGACAAGGAAACTCGCTCAAAAGCTGGGAGTTGAGCAGCCTAC
CCTGTACTGGCACGTGAAGAACAAGCGGGCCCTGCTCGATGCCCTGCCAATCGAGATGCTGGACAGGCAT
CATACCCACTTCTGCCCCCTGGAAGGCGAGTCATGGCAAGACTTTCTGCGGAACAACGCCAAGTCATACC
GCTGTGCTCTCCTCTCACATCGCGACGGGGCTAAAGTGCATCTCGGCACCCGCCCAACAGAGAAACAGTA
CGAAACCCTGGAAAATCAGCTCGCGTTCCTGTGTCAGCAAGGCTTCTCCCTGGAGAACGCACTGTACGCT
CTGTCCGCCGTGGGCCACTTTACACTGGGCTGCGTATTGGAGGAACAGGAGCATCAAGTAGCAAAAGAGG
AAAGAGAGACACCTACCACCGATTCTATGCCCCCACTTCTGAGACAAGCAATTGAGCTGTTCGACCGGCA
GGGAGCCGAACCTGCCTTCCTTTTCGGCCTGGAACTAATCATATGTGGCCTGGAGAAACAGCTAAAGTGC
GAAAGCGGCGGGCCGACCGACGCCCTTGACGATTTTGACTTAGACATGCTCCCAGCCGATGCCCTTGACG
ACTTTGACCTTGATATGCTGCCTGCTGACGCTCTTGACGATTTTGACCTTGACATGCTCCCCGGGTAACT
AAGTAAGGATCGATCCAAGATATCGTATTCTTAACTATGTTGCTCCTTTTACGCTATGTGGATACGCTGC
TTTAATGCCTTTGTATCATGCTATTGCTTCCCGTATGGCTTTCATTTTCTCCTCCTTGTATAAATCCTGG
TTGCTGTCTCTTTATGAGGAGTTGTGGCCCGTTGTCAGGCAACGTGGCGTGGTGTGCACTGTGTTTGCTG
ACGCAACCCCCACTGGTTGGGGCATTGCCACCACCTGTCAGCTCCTTTCCGGGACTTTCGCTTTCCCCCT
CCCTATTGCCACGGCGGAACTCATCGCCGCCTGCCTTGCCCGCTGCTGGACAGGGGCTCGGCTGTTGGGC
ACTGACAATTCCGTGGTGTTGTCGGGGAAGCTGACGTCCTTTCCATGGCTGCTCGCCTGTGTTGCCACCT
GGATTCTGCGCGGGACGTCCTTCTGCTACGTCCCTTCGGCCCTCAATCCAGCGGACCTTCCTTCCCGCGG
CCTGCTGCCGGCTCTGCGGCCTCTTCCGCGTCTTCGCCTTCGCCCTCAGACGAGTCGGATCTCCCTTTGG
GCCGCCTCCCCGCCTGTTTCGCCTCGGCGTCCGGACTAGAGGTACCTTTAAGACCAATGACTTACAAGGC
AGCTGTAGATCTTAGCCACTTTTTAAAAGAAAAGGGGGGACTGGAAGGGCTAATTCACTCCCAACGAAGA
CAAGATCTGCTTTTTGCTTGTACTGGGTCTCTCTGGTTAGACCAGATCTGAGCCTGGGAGCTCTCTGGCT
AACTAGGGAACCCACTGCTTAAGCCTCAATAAAGCTTGCCTTGAGTGCTTCAAGTAGTGTGTGCCCGTCT
GTTGTGTGACTCTGGTAACTAGAGATCCCTCAGACCCTTTTAGTCAGTGTGGAAAATCTCTAGCAGGGCC
CGTTTAAACCCGCTGATCAGCCTCGACTGTGCCTTCTAGTTGCCAGCCATCTGTTGTTTGCCCCTCCCCC
GTGCCTTCCTTGACCCTGGAAGGTGCCACTCCCACTGTCCTTTCCTAATAAAATGAGGAAATTGCATCGC
ATTGTCTGAGTAGGTGTCATTCTATTCTGGGGGGTGGGGTGGGGCAGGACAGCAAGGGGGAGGATTGGGA
AGACAATAGCAGGCATGCTGGGGATGCGGTGGGCTCTATGGCTTCTGAGGCGGAAAGAACCAGCTGGGGC
TCTAGGGGGTATCCCC
[124 nt withheld, positions 10324-10447]
C
[91 nt withheld, positions 10449-10539]
AGGGTGATGGTTCACGTAGTGGGCCAT
Features (pLannotate 1.2.2; 34 found; start..end, strand, type, name):
    200..529     +  promoter       SV40 promoter: SV40 enhancer and early promoter
    577..624     +  promoter       EM7 promoter: synthetic bacterial promoter&nbsp
    643..1017    +  CDS            BleoR: antibiotic-binding protein; Sh ble from Streptoalloteichus hindustanus; confers resistance to bleomycin, phleomycin, and Zeocin™
   1027..1152    +  CDS            ble (fragment): BLE_KLEPN - Experimental evidence at protein level: Swiss-Prot protein existence level 1. Binding protein with a strong affinity to the bleomycin family of antibiotics. Binds to CL990; an antimitotic-antibiotic compound. From Klebsiella pneumoniae.
   1147..1268    +  polyA_signal   SV40 poly(A) signal: SV40 polyadenylation signal
   1341..1357    -  protein_bind   lac operator: The lac repressor binds to the lac operator to inhibit transcription in E. coli. This inhibition can be relieved by adding lactose or isopropyl-β-D-thiogalactopyranoside (IPTG). lac repressor encoded by lacI
   1365..1395    -  promoter       lac promoter: promoter for the E. coli lac operon
   1410..1431    -  protein_bind   CAP binding site: CAP binding activates transcription in the presence of cAMP. E. coli catabolite activator protein
   1444..1536    -  CDS            lacI (fragment): lac repressor; lacI; The lac repressor binds to the lac operator to inhibit transcription in E. coli. This inhibition can be relieved by adding lactose or isopropyl-β-D-thiogalactopyranoside (IPTG).
   1719..2307    -  rep_origin     ori: high-copy-number ColE1/pMB1/pBR322/pUC origin of replication
   2478..3338    -  CDS            AmpR: β-lactamase; bla; confers resistance to ampicillin, carbenicillin, and related antibiotics
   3339..3443    -  promoter       AmpR promoter: bla
   3502..3554    -  misc_feature   bom (fragment): basis of mobility region from pBR322
   3709..4088    +  enhancer       CMV enhancer: human cytomegalovirus immediate early enhancer
   4089..4288    +  promoter       CMV promoter: human cytomegalovirus (CMV) immediate early promoter
   4306..4486    +  LTR            5' LTR (truncated): truncated 5' long terminal repeat (LTR) from HIV-1
   4533..4658    +  misc_feature   HIV-1 Ψ: packaging signal of human immunodeficiency virus type 1
   4642..5005    +  CDS            HIV-1 gag (fragment): gag protein from human immunodeficiency virus 1; gag
   5151..5384    +  misc_feature   RRE: The Rev response element (RRE) of HIV-1 allows for Rev-dependent mRNA export from the nucleus to the cytoplasm.
   5761..5861    +  CDS            Rev (fragment): human immunodeficiency virus 1 (HIV-1) Rev protein; rev; enhances nuclear export of unspliced and incompletely spliced viral mRNAs
   5911..6028    +  misc_feature   cPPT/CTS: central polypurine tract and central termination sequence of HIV-1
   6123..6437    +  promoter       tight TRE promoter: Tet-responsive promoter PTight, consisting of seven tet operator sequences followed by the minimal CMV promoter
   6454..7170    +  CDS            mClover3: mClover3 is a basic (constitutively fluorescent) green/yellow fluorescent protein published in 2016, derived from Aequorea victoria. It is reported to be a rapidly-maturing monomer with high acid sensitivity.
   7276..8077    +  CDS            NeoR/KanR (fragment): aminoglycoside phosphotransferase from Tn5; aph(3')-II (or nptII); confers resistance to neomycin, kanamycin, and G418 (Geneticin®)
   8089..8107    +  CDS            small t antigen (fragment): SV40 (simian virus 40) small t antigen
   8133..8344    +  promoter       EF-1α core promoter: core promoter for human elongation factor EF-1α
   8369..9066    +  CDS            rtTA3 (fragment): reverse tetracycline transactivator 3 activates expression from Tet-responsive promoters in the presence of doxycycline
   8996..9106    +  CDS            VP48: 3 tandem repeats of the minimal activation domain of herpes simplex virus VP16 (Cheng et al., 2013)
   9142..9690    +  misc_feature   WPRE (fragment): woodchuck hepatitis virus posttranscriptional regulatory element
   9716..9787    +  CDS            nef (fragment): NEF_HV1Z2 - Experimental evidence at protein level: Swiss-Prot protein existence level 1. Extracellular Nef protein targets CD4(+) T-lymphocytes for apoptosis by interacting with CXCR4 surface receptors. From Human immunodeficiency virus type 1 group M subtype D (isolate Z2/CDC-Z34) (HIV-1).
   9789..10022   +  LTR            3' LTR (ΔU3): self-inactivating 3' long terminal repeat (LTR) from HIV-1
  10054..10278   +  polyA_signal   bGH poly(A) signal: bovine growth hormone polyadenylation signal
  10282..10303   +  promoter       SV40 promoter (fragment): SV40 enhancer and early promoter
  10324..186     +  rep_origin     f1 ori (across the origin) (sequence partly withheld): f1 bacteriophage origin of replication; arrow indicates direction of (+) strand synthesis
