[The description below was written by a language model from this plasmid's Addgene catalogue record and pLannotate feature annotations shown in this document.]
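Description:
TRE-mClover3 is a third-generation-style, self-inactivating HIV-1 lentiviral transfer plasmid built on a lab-generated backbone. It is propagated in E. coli through a high-copy ColE1/pUC origin with ampicillin selection (AmpR), and it also carries an f1 origin. Outside the viral genome sits an SV40/EM7-driven BleoR cassette with an SV40 polyadenylation signal, which could confer Zeocin resistance in bacteria or transfected mammalian cells. Viral genomic RNA is transcribed from a CMV enhancer/promoter fused to a truncated 5' LTR. It carries the Ψ packaging signal with a partial gag sequence, the RRE for Rev-dependent nuclear export, the cPPT/CTS, a WPRE and a ΔU3 3' LTR, followed by a bGH polyadenylation signal.

The payload is an all-in-one Tet-On arrangement. A tight TRE promoter (seven tet operators upstream of a minimal CMV promoter) drives the green/yellow fluorescent protein mClover3 with no fusion partner. Downstream, a near-full-length NeoR/KanR coding sequence is annotated, presumably for G418 selection of transduced cells, although the feature table identifies no dedicated promoter for it. An EF-1α core promoter then expresses an rtTA3-type reverse tetracycline transactivator, which activates the TRE in the presence of doxycycline.

The catalogue purpose calls this a control vector giving constitutive expression of mClover3 alone. The annotated architecture, however, indicates doxycycline-inducible rather than constitutive expression, and the record does not resolve this discrepancy. The plasmid serves as a fluorescent-protein-only control, presumably alongside mClover3-tagged constructs in the associated study of protein inclusion formation.
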