Addgene plasmid #214922: TRE-mClover3
Purpose: expression vector control - contitutive expression of mClover3 alone
Depositing lab: Ophir Shalem. Depositing organization: Children's Hospital of Philadelphia. Publication: CRISPR screen for protein inclusion formation uncovers a role for SRRD in the regulation of intermediate filament dynamics and aggresome assembly. Sweeney KM, Chantarawong S, Barbieri EM, Cajka G, Liu M, Spruce L, Fazelinia H, Portz B, Copley K, Lapidot T, Duhamel L, Greenwald P, Saida N, Shalgi R, Shorter J, Shalem O. PLoS Genet. 2024 Feb 5;20(2):e1011138. doi: 10.1371/journal.pgen.1011138. eCollection 2024 Feb. PubMed 38315730.
Backbone
  Vector backbone: lab generated
  Vector type: Lentiviral
Growth in bacteria
  Bacterial resistance: Ampicillin, 100 μg/mL
  Growth temperature: 37°C
  Growth strain: NEB Stable
  Copy number: High Copy
Gene/Insert
  Gene/Insert name: mClover3
  Species: Synthetic
  Cloning method: Gibson Cloning
Terms and licenses: Academic/Nonprofit Terms; Industry Terms: Not Available to Industry
How to cite: TRE-mClover3 was a gift from Ophir Shalem (Addgene plasmid # 214922 ; http://n2t.net/addgene:214922 ; RRID:Addgene_214922)
